>Addgene plasmid #202962 | Salsa-BC121-P2C1 | addgene full sequence | sequence record 422972 | Addgene NGS Result
AGCGCCCAATACGCAAACCGCCTCTCCCCGCGCGTTGGCCGATTCATTAATGCAGTCGAGGGATCTCCAT
AAGAGAAGAGGGACAGCTATGACTGGGAGTAGTCAGGAGAGGAGGAAAAATCTGGCTAGTAAAACATGTA
AGGAAAATTTTAGGGATGTTAAAGAAAAAAATAACACAAAACAAAATATAAAAAAAATCTAACCTCAAGT
CAAGGCTTTTCTATGGAATAAGGAATGGACAGCAGGGGGCTGTTTCATATACTGATGACCTCTTTATAGC
CAACCTTTGTTCATGGCAGCCAGCATATGGGCATATGTTGCCAAACTCTAAACCAAATACTCATTCTGAT
GTTTTAAATGATTTGCCCTCCCATATGTCCTTCCGAGTGAGAGACACAAAAAATTCCAACACACTATTGC
AATGAAAATAAATTTCCTTTATTAGCCAGAAGTCAGATGCTCAAGGGGCTTCATGATGTCCCCATAATTT
TTGGCAGAGGGAAAAAGATCGATCTCAGTGGTATTTGTGAGCCAGGGCATTGGCCACACCAGCCACCACC
TTCTGATAGGCAGCCTGCACCTGAGGAGTGAATTCTTTGCCAAAATGATGAGACAGCACAACAACCAGCA
CGTTGCCCAGGAGCTGTAGGAAAGAGAAGAAGGCATGAACATGGTTAGCAGAGGGGCCCGGTTTGGACTC
AGAGTATTTTATCCTCATCTCAAACAGTGTATATCATTGTAACCATAAAGAGAAAGGCAGGATGATGACC
AGGGTGTAGTTGTTTCTACCAATAAGAATATTTCCACGCCAGCCAGAATTTATATGCAGAAATATTCTAC
CTTATCATTTAATTATAACAATTGTTCTCTAAAACTGTGCTGAAGTACAATATAATATACCCTGATTGCC
TTGAAAAAAAAGTGATTAGAGAAAGTACTTACAATCTGACAAATAAACAAAAGTGAATTTAAAAATTCGT
TACAAATGCAAGCTAAAGTTTAACGAAAAAGTTACAGAAAATGAAAAGAAAATAAGAGGAGACAATGGTT
GTCAACAGAGTAGAAAGTGAAAGAAACAAAATTATCATGAGGGTCCATGGTGATACAAGGGACATCTTCC
CATTCTAAACAACACCCTGAAAACTTTGCCCCCTCCATATAACATGAATTTTACAATAGCGAAAAAGAAA
GAACAATCAAGGGTCCCCAAACTCACCCTGAAGTTCTCAGCTCTAGAGATATCGTCGAGGCCGCGCTAGC
GTTTAAACTGTCGACCTTAATTAAGAGATCTGCTCGAGGCGCGTCAGCTGACTAGAGGATCCCCGGGTAC
CGAGCTCGAATTCGGGGCCGCGGAGGCTGGATCGGTCCCGGTGTCTTCTATGGAGGTCAAAACAGCGTGG
ATGGCGTCTCCAGGCGATCTGACGGTTCACTAAACGAGCTCTGCTTATATAGGCCTCCCACCGTACACGC
CTACCTCGACCCGGGTACCGAGCTCGACTTTCACTTTTCTCTATCACTGATAGGGAGTGGTAAACTCGAC
TTTCACTTTTCTCTATCACTGATAGGGAGTGGTAAACTCGACTTTCACTTTTCTCTATCACTGATAGGGA
GTGGTAAACTCGACTTTCACTTTTCTCTATCACTGATAGGGAGTGGTAAACTCGACTTTCACTTTTCTCT
ATCACTGATAGGGAGTGGTAAACTCGACCTATATAAGCAGAGCTCGTTTAGTGAACCGTCAGATCGCCTG
GAGACGCCATCCACGCTGTTTTGACCTCCATAGAAGACACCGGGACCGATCCAGCCTCCGCGGCCCCGAA
TTCCTGCAGCGGCCGCTCTAGAACTAGTGGATCCCCGCGGATGGTGAGCAAGGGCGAGGAGCTGTTCACC
GGGGTGGTGCCCATCCTGGTCGAGCTGGACGGCGACGTAAACGGCCACAAGTTCAGCGTGTCCGGCGAGG
GCGAGGGCGATGCCACCTACGGCAAGCTGACCCTGAAGTTCATCTGCACCACCGGCAAGCTGCCCGTGCC
CTGGCCCACCCTCGTGACCACCCTGACCTACGGCGTGCAGTGCTTCAGCCGCTACCCCGACCACATGAAG
CAGCACGACTTCTTCAAGTCCGCCATGCCCGAAGGCTACGTCCAGGAGCGCACCATCTTCTTCAAGGACG
ACGGCAACTACAAGACCCGCGCCGAGGTGAAGTTCGAGGGCGACACCCTGGTGAACCGCATCGAGCTGAA
GGGCATCGACTTCAAGGAGGACGGCAACATCCTGGGGCACAAGCTGGAGTACAACTACAACAGCCACAAC
GTCTATATCATGGCCGACAAGCAGAAGAACGGCATCAAGGTGAACTTCAAGATCCGCCACAACATCGAGG
ACGGCAGCGTGCAGCTCGCCGACCACTACCAGCAGAACACCCCCATCGGCGACGGCCCCGTGCTGCTGCC
CGACAACCACTACCTGAGCACCCAGTCCGCCCTGAGCAAAGACCCCAACGAGAAGCGCGATCACATGGTC
CTGCTGGAGTTCGTGACCGCCGCCGGGATCACTCTCGGCATGGACGAGCTGTACAAGTAACTATAGGCGA
GAATTCGATATCAAGCTTGTCGACCTAGTTCTAGAGGATCCAGACATGATAAGATACATTGATGAGTTTG
GACAAACCACAACTAGAATGCAGTGAAAAAAATGCTTTATTTGTGAAATTTGTGATGCTATTGCTTTATT
TGTAACCATTATAAGCTGCAATAAACAAGTTAACAACAACAATTGCATTCATTTTATGTTTCAGGTTCAG
GGGGAGGTGTGGGAGGTTTTTTAAAGCAAGTAAAACCTCTACAAATGTGGTATGGCTGATTATGATCCTG
CAAGCCTCGTCGTCCTGGCCGGACCACGCTATCTGTGCAAGGTCCCCGGCCCCGGACGCGCGCTCCATGA
GCAGAGCGCCCGCCGCCGAGGCGAAGACTCGGGCGGCGCCCTGCCCGTCCCACCAGGTCAACAGGCGGTA
ACCGGCCTCTTCATCGGGAATGCGCGCGACCTTCAGCATCGCCGGCATGTCCCCCTGGCGGACGGGAAGT
ATCCAGCTCGACCAAGCTGGCCGCGTCGAGTGAAGACGAAAGGGCCTCGTGATACGCCTATTTTTATAGG
TTAATGTCATGATAATAATGGTTTCTTAGACGTCAGGTGGCACTTTTCGGGGAAATGTGCGCGGAACCCC
TATTTGTTTATTTTTCTAAATACATTCAAATATGTATCCGCTCATGAGACAATAACCCTGATAAATGCTT
CAATAATATTGAAAAAGGAAGAGTATGAGTATTCAACATTTCCGTGTCGCCCTTATTCCCTTTTTTGCGG
CATTTTGCCTTCCTGTTTTTGCTCRCCCAGAAACGCTGGTGAAAGTAAAAGATGCTGAAGATCAGTTGGG
TGCACGAGTGGGTTACATCGAACTGGATCTCAACAGCGGTAAGATCCTTGAGAGTTTTCGCCCCGAAGAA
CGTTTTCCAATGATGAGCACTTTTAAAGTTCTGCTATGTGGCGCGGTATTATCCCGTGTTGACGCCGGGC
AAGAGCAACTCGGTCGCCGCATACACTATTCTCAGAATGACTTGGTTGAGTACTCACCAGTCACAGAAAA
GCATCTTACGGATGGCATGACAGTAAGAGAATTATGCAGTGCTGCCATAACCATGAGTGATAACACTGCG
GCCAACTTACTTCTGACAACGATCGGAGGACCGAAGGAGCTAACCGCTTTTTTGCACAACATGGGGGATC
ATGTAACTCGCCTTGATCGTTGGGAACCGGAGCTGAATGAAGCCATACCAAACGACGAGCGTGACACCAC
GATGCCTGTAGCAATGGCAACAACGTTGCGCAAACTATTAACTGGCGAACTACTTACTCTAGCTTCCCGG
CAACAATTAATAGACTGGATGGAGGCGGATAAAGTTGCAGGACCACTTCTGCGCTCGGCCCTTCCGGCTG
GCTGGTTTATTGCTGATAAATCTGGAGCCGGTGAGCGTGGGTCTCGCGGTATCATTGCAGCACTGGGGCC
AGATGGTAAGCCCTCCCGTATCGTAGTTATCTACACGACGGGGAGTCAGGCAACTATGGATGAACGAAAT
AGACAGATCGCTGAGATAGGTGCCTCACTGATTAAGCATTGGTAACTGTCAGACCAAGTTTACTCATATA
TACTTTAGATTGATTTAAAACTTCATTTTTAATTTAAAAGGATCTAGGTGAAGATCCTTTTTGATAATCT
CATGACCAAAATCCCTTAACGTGAGTTTTCGTTCCACTGAGCGTCAGACCCCGTAGAAAAGATCAAAGGA
TCTTCTTGAGATCCTTTTTTTCTGCGCGTAATCTGCTGCTTGCAAACAAAAAAACCACCGCTACCAGCGG
TGGTTTGTTTGCCGGATCAAGAGCTACCAACTCTTTTTCCGAAGGTAACTGGCTTCAGCAGAGCGCAGAT
ACCAAATACTGTTCTTCTAGTGTAGCCGTAGTTAGGCCACCACTTCAAGAACTCTGTAGCACCGCCTACA
TACCTCGCTCTGCTAATCCTGTTACCAGTGGCTGCTGCCAGTGGCGATAAGTCGTGTCTTACCGGGTTGG
ACTCAAGACGATAGTTACCGGATAAGGCGCAGCGGTCGGGCTGAACGGGGGGTTCGTGCACACAGCCCAG
CTTGGAGCGAACGACCTACACCGAACTGAGATACCTACAGCGTGAGCTATGAGAAAGCGCCACGCTTCCC
GAAGGGAGAAAGGCGGACAGGTATCCGGTAAGCGGCAGGGTCGGAACAGGAGAGCGCACGAGGGAGCTTC
CAGGGGGAAACGCCTGGTATCTTTATAGTCCTGTCGGGTTTCGCCACCTCTGACTTGAGCGTCGATTTTT
GTGATGCTCGTCAGGGGGGCGGAGCCTATGGAAAAACGCCAGCAACGCGGCCTTTTTACGGTTCCTGGCC
TTTTGCTGGCCTTTTGCTCACATGTTCTTTCCTGCGTTATCCCCTGATTCTGTGGATAACCGTATTACCG
CCTTTGAGTGAGCTGATACCGCTCGCCGCAGCCGAACGACCGAGCGCAGCGAGTCAGTGAGCGAGGAAGC
GGAAG
Features (pLannotate 1.2.2; 17 found; start..end, strand, type, name):
      2..55      +  CDS            lacI (fragment): lac repressor; lacI; The lac repressor binds to the lac operator to inhibit transcription in E. coli. This inhibition can be relieved by adding lactose or isopropyl-β-D-thiogalactopyranoside (IPTG).
    388..443     -  polyA_signal   β-globin poly(A) signal: rabbit β-globin polyadenylation signal (Gil and Proudfoot, 1987)
    518..640     -  CDS            HBB: HBB_COLGU - Experimental evidence at transcript level: Swiss-Prot protein existence level 2. Involved in oxygen transport from the lung to the various peripheral tissues. From Colobus guereza (Mantled guereza) (Eastern black-and-white colobus monkey).
    644..1216    -  intron         β-globin intron: intron from rabbit β-globin gene
   1312..1343    -  misc_feature   MCS (fragment): pUC18/19 multiple cloning site
   1437..1475    -  promoter       minimal CMV promoter: human cytomegalovirus (CMV) immediate early promoter
   1493..1708    -  protein_bind   tetracycline response element (fragment): contains seven copies of the tetracycline operator tetO tetracycline repressor TetR
   1708..1753    +  promoter       TRE3GV promoter (fragment): 3rd-generation Tet-responsive promoter that can be activated by binding of Tet-On® 3G, optimized for retroviral and lentiviral vectors
   1829..1856    +  misc_feature   MCS (fragment): pBluescript multiple cloning site
   1861..2580    +  CDS            EGFP: the original enhanced GFP (Yang et al., 1996) mammalian codon-optimized
   2591..2613    +  misc_feature   MCS (fragment): pBluescript multiple cloning site
   2627..2761    -  polyA_signal   SV40 poly(A) signal: SV40 polyadenylation signal
   2784..2867    -  CDS            large T antigen (fragment): large T antigen from SV40 (simian virus 40)
   2861..3091    -  CDS            str (fragment): STR_KLEPN - Protein inferred from homology: Swiss-Prot protein existence level 3. The aminoglycoside phosphotransferases achieve inactivation of their antibiotic substrates by phosphorylation. From Klebsiella pneumoniae.
   3210..3314    +  promoter       AmpR promoter: bla
   3315..4175    +  CDS            AmpR: β-lactamase; bla; confers resistance to ampicillin, carbenicillin, and related antibiotics
   4346..4934    +  rep_origin     ori: high-copy-number ColE1/pMB1/pBR322/pUC origin of replication
