[The description below was written by a language model from this plasmid's Addgene catalogue record and pLannotate feature annotations shown in this document.]
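Description:
Salsa-BC121-P2C1 is a 5.1 kb mammalian expression plasmid built on the pCER206 backbone that serves as one member of the barcoded reporter set for PRESTO-Salsa, a highly multiplexed assay for screening GPCR activation. It is propagated in E. coli as a high-copy plasmid through a ColE1/pUC-type origin and selected with ampicillin via the β-lactamase gene and its native promoter. No mammalian selection marker is annotated, which is consistent with transient transfection use, although the record does not state this.

The payload is a synthetic insert of about 730 bp, EGFP/BC121, placed under a Tet response element. The feature table shows a central block of tetO repeats flanked by minimal promoter elements pointing in both directions, which suggests a bidirectional Tet-responsive arrangement. On the forward strand, a TRE3G-type promoter fragment precedes the mammalian codon-optimized EGFP coding sequence. The BsrGI and HindIII cloning sites indicate that the barcode was introduced at the 3′ end of EGFP, upstream of an annotated SV40 polyadenylation signal, so that it would be carried in the reporter transcript; the barcode itself is not annotated. On the reverse strand, a minimal CMV promoter leads into a multiple cloning site fragment, a rabbit β-globin intron, a short β-globin coding segment and a β-globin poly(A) signal, with no annotated gene in that position. Small lacI, SV40 large T and aminoglycoside phosphotransferase fragments appear to be backbone remnants.

Because a TRE is activated by a tetracycline-controlled transactivator, reporter transcription would report transactivator release in the assay. The unique barcode presumably lets many reporters be pooled and read out by sequencing.
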