Addgene plasmid #202962: Salsa-BC121-P2C1
Purpose: Expression of barcoded reporter plasmid for PRESTO-Salsa; EGFP/BC121
Depositing lab: Noah Palm. Depositing organization: Yale University. Publication: Highly multiplexed bioactivity screening reveals human and microbiota metabolome-GPCRome interactions. Chen H, Rosen CE, Gonzalez-Hernandez JA, Song D, Potempa J, Ring AM, Palm NW. Cell. 2023 Jul 6;186(14):3095-3110.e19. doi: 10.1016/j.cell.2023.05.024. Epub 2023 Jun 14. PubMed 37321219.
Backbone
  Vector backbone: pCER206
  Vector type: Mammalian Expression
Growth in bacteria
  Bacterial resistance: Ampicillin, 100 μg/mL
  Growth temperature: 37°C
  Growth strain: DH5alpha
  Copy number: High Copy
Gene/Insert
  Gene/Insert name: EGFP/BC121
  Species: Synthetic
  Insert size (bp): 730
  Promoter: Tet Response Element (TRE)
  Cloning method: Restriction Enzyme; 5′ cloning site BsrGI (not destroyed); 3′ cloning site HindIII (not destroyed)
  Sequencing primers: 5′ Custom primer (GAAGCGCGATCACATGG)
Terms and licenses: Academic/Nonprofit Terms; Industry Terms: Not Available to Industry
How to cite: Salsa-BC121-P2C1 was a gift from Noah Palm (Addgene plasmid # 202962 ; http://n2t.net/addgene:202962 ; RRID:Addgene_202962)
