>Addgene plasmid #202962 | Salsa-BC121-P2C1 | depositor partial sequence | sequence record 393835 | BC121
CTATAGGCGA
